>Addgene plasmid #204074 | pBP-P_nahR-PSalTTC | addgene full sequence | sequence record 437326 | Addgene NGS Result
GAAGATCCTTTGATCTTTTCTACGGGGTCTGACGCTCAGTGGAACGAAAACTCACGTTAAGGGATTTTGG
TCATGAGATTATCAAAAAGGATCTTCACCTAGATCCTTTTAAATTAAAAATGAAGTTTTAAATCAATCTA
AAGTATATATGAGTAAACTTGGTCTGACAGCTCGAGGCTTGGATTCTCACCAATAAAAAACGCCCGGCGG
CAACCGAGCGTTCTGAACAAATCCAGATGGAGTTCTGAGGTCATTACTGGATCTATCAACAGGAGTCCAA
GCGAGCTCGATATCAAATTACGCCCCGCCCTGCCACTCATCGCAGTACTGTTGTAATTCATTAAGCATTC
TGCCGACATGGAAGCCATCACAAACGGCATGATGAACCTGAATCGCCAGCGGCATCAGCACCTTGTCGCC
TTGCGTATAATATTTGCCCATGGTGAAAACGGGGGCGAAGAAGTTGTCCATATTGGCCACGTTTAAATCA
AAACTGGTGAAACTCACCCAGGGATTGGCTGACACGAAAAACATATTCTCAATAAACCCTTTAGGGAAAT
AGGCCAGGTTTTCACCGTAACACGCCACATCTTGCGAATATATGTGTAGAAACTGCCGGAAATCGTCGTG
GTATTCACTCCAGAGCGATGAAAACGTTTCAGTTTGCTCATGGAAAACGGTGTAACAAGGGTGAACACTA
TCCCATATCACCAGCTCACCGTCTTTCATTGCCATACGAAATTCCGGATGAGCATTCATCAGGCGGGCAA
GAATGTGAATAAAGGCCGGATAAAACTTGTGCTTATTTTTCTTTACGGTCTTTAAAAAGGCCGTAATATC
CAGCTGAACGGTCTGGTTATAGGTACATTGAGCAACTGACTGAAATGCCTCAAAATGTTCTTTACGATGC
CATTGGGATATATCAACGGTGGTATATCCAGTGATTTTTTTCTCCATTTTAGCTTCCTTAGCTCCTGAAA
ATCTCGATAACTCAAAAAATACGCCCGGTAGTGATCTTATTTCATTATGGTGAAAGTTGGAACCTCTTAC
GTGCCCGATCAACTCGAGTGCCACCTGACGTCTAAGAAACCATTATTATCATGACATTAACCTATAAAAA
TAGGCGTATCACGAGGCAGAGGTCTCACTATTCCAAAAAAAAAGGCTCCAAAAGGAGCCTTTAATTGTAT
CTCAATCCGTAAACAGGTCAAACATCAGTTGCCGCAACCAAATATTGGCTAGGTCCTTGTGGTACTTCGC
ATGCCAGAACATGTTGATGGCTATTTCAGGCAAGACGACTGGGTGCGGCAAGGCGCTTAGGCCGAAGGGC
TCTACGCAGCAGTCGGCTAAACATATCGGCACAGTGGCGAGCAGATCGGTGCGCTGGAGGATGTGGCCAA
CGGCGGCGAAGTGCGGCACTTCCAGACGGATGTCGCGCCGGATGCCGACCCGTGTCATGTACGTGTCCAC
CTCGCCGTGGCCGGTGCCAGCGGCGATGACACGCACGTGGCCGTAGGAACAGAAGCGCTCCAGAGTCAGG
GGTTCGCGGGTGACTGGATGGTCCTTGCGACATAGGCACACGTAGTGATTCTGGAGCAGCCGGCGCTGAA
AGAAGCCAGTTTGCAGATTGGGAAGCAGGCCCACGGCCAAGTCCACGGTTCCGTTCTGCAAGGCCTGCAT
CAGGCTCATCGAACTGTCGCGCACCGTACTGATCACGCAATTGGGGGCCTGGTGAGCCAGCGCATCCATC
AGCCGCGGCATGAAGTAGATCTCGCCAATGTCGGTCATGGCCAGGGTGAAGGTACGCTCGCTGGTCAGCG
GATCGAAGCTTTCATGGTGCTGTAGGGCGTTGCGCAGTGCGTGCATGGCCGAAGTGACGTGCTCGGCCAG
ATGCGCGGCATAGGGTGTGGGTTCCATTCCCTGATGTGTGCGCACGAAGAGTGGGTCCTGTAGCGAGGTG
CGCAGGCGTTTCAGCGCATTGCTCACGGCAGGCTGGGTCAGGCCCAGGTTCTCCGCAGTGACAGAGACGC
GTCTGTCGACCAGCAACTGGTTGAACACCACCAGCAGGTTTAAATCAAGGTCACGCAGTTCCATATTCAA
CCCCCATGAATTGACTCTCTTCCGGGCGCTATCATGCCATACCGCGAAAGGTTTTGCACCATTCGATGGC
GCGCCGCGGGGCCTCGCTTGGGTTATTGCTGGTGCCCGGCCGGGCGCAATATTCATGTTGATGATTTATT
ATATATCGAGTGGTGTATTTATTTATATTGTTTGCTCCGTTACCGTTATTAACGTACAGAGACCCATGCC
GTCTCATTAGCTGCAGTCCGGCAAAAAAGGGCAAGGTGTCACCACCCTGCCCTTTTTCTTTAAAACCGAA
AAGATTACTTCGCGTTATGCAGGCTTCCTCGCTCACTGACTCGCTGCGCTCGGTCGTTCGGCTGCGGCGA
GCGGTATCAGCTCACTCAAAGGCGGTAATACGGTTATCCACAGAATCAGGGGATAACGCAGGAAAGAACA
TGTGAGCAAAAGGCCAGCAAAAGGCCAGGAACCGTAAAAAGGCCGCGTTGCTGGCGTTTTTCCACAGGCT
CCGCCCCCCTGACGAGCATCACAAAAATCGACGCTCAAGTCAGAGGTGGCGAAACCCGACAGGACTATAA
AGATACCAGGCGTTTCCCCCTGGAAGCTCCCTCGTGCGCTCTCCTGTTCCGACCCTGCCGCTTACCGGAT
ACCTGTCCGCCTTTCTCCCTTCGGGAAGCGTGGCGCTTTCTCATAGCTCACGCTGTAGGTATCTCAGTTC
GGTGTAGGTCGTTCGCTCCAAGCTGGGCTGTGTGCACGAACCCCCCGTTCAGCCCGACCGCTGCGCCTTA
TCCGGTAACTATCGTCTTGAGTCCAACCCGGTAAGACACGACTTATCGCCACTGGCAGCAGCCACTGGTA
ACAGGATTAGCAGAGCGAGGTATGTAGGCGGTGCTACAGAGTTCTTGAAGTGGTGGCCTAACTACGGCTA
CACTAGAAGAACAGTATTTGGTATCTGCGCTCTGCTGAAGCCAGTTACCTTCGGAAAAAGAGTTGGTAGC
TCTTGATCCGGCAAACAAACCACCGCTGGTAGCGGTGGTTTTTTTGTTTGCAAGCAGCAGATTACGCGCA
GAAAAAAAGGATCTCAA
Features (pLannotate 1.2.2; 8 found; start..end, strand, type, name):
    183..277     -  terminator     lambda t0 terminator: transcription terminator from phage lambda
    301..957     -  CDS            cat: CAT_ECOLX - Experimental evidence at protein level: Swiss-Prot protein existence level 1. This enzyme is an effector of chloramphenicol resistance in bacteria. From Escherichia coli. This protein is used as a marker in many commonly used cloning vectors, such as pACYC184.
    958..1055    -  promoter       cat promoter: promoter of the E. coli cat gene encoding chloramphenicol acetyltransferase
   1152..1191    -  terminator     fd terminator: central terminator from bacteriophage fd (Otsuka and Kunisawa, 1982)
   1195..2094    -  CDS            nahR: NAHR_PSEPU - Protein inferred from homology: Swiss-Prot protein existence level 3. Regulates the expression of the naphthalene (nahA-F) and salicylate (nahG-M) metabolism genes. From Pseudomonas putida (Arthrobacter siderocapsulatus).
   2107..2169    -  promoter       lacIq promoter (fragment): lacI (mutant); In the lacIq allele, a single base change in the promoter boosts expression of the lacI gene about 10-fold.
   2327..2384    +  terminator     his operon terminator: This putative transcriptin terminator from the E. coli his operon has a 2-bp deletion introduced during synthesis. Its efficiency has not been determined.
   2579..3167    -  rep_origin     ori: high-copy-number ColE1/pMB1/pBR322/pUC origin of replication
