>Addgene plasmid #204074 | pBP-P_nahR-PSalTTC Sequencing Result | analyzer sequence | sequence record 418206
TATCGAGCTCGCTTGGACTCCTGTTGATAGATCCAGTAATGACCTCAGAACTCCATCTGGATTTGTTCAG
AACGCTCGGTTGCCGCCGGGCGTTTTTTATTGGTGAGAATCCAAGCCTCGAGCTGTCAGACCAAGTTTAC
TCATATATACTTTAGATTGATTTAAAACTTCATTTTTAATTTAAAAGGATCTAGGTGAAGATCCTTTTTG
ATAATCTCATGACCAAAATCCCTTAACGTGAGTTTTCGTTCCACTGAGCGTCAGACCCCGTAGAAAAGAT
CAAAGGATCTTCTTGAGATCCTTTTTTTCTGCGCGTAATCTGCTGCTTGCAAACAAAAAAACCACCGCTA
CCAGCGGTGGTTTGTTTGCCGGATCAAGAGCTACCAACTCTTTTTCCGAAGGTAACTGGCTTCAGCAGAG
CGCAGATACCAAATACTGTTCTTCTAGTGTAGCCGTAGTTAGGCCACCACTTCAAGAACTCTGTAGCACC
GCCTACATACCTCGCTCTGCTAATCCTGTTACCAGTGGCTGCTGCCAGTGGCGATAAGTCGTGTCTTACC
GGGTTGGACTCAAGACGATAGTTACCGGATAAGGCGCAGCGGTCGGGCTGAACGGGGGGTTCGTGCACAC
AGCCCAGCTTGGAGCGAACGACCTACACCGAACTGAGATACCTACAGCGTGAGCTATGAGAAAGCGCCAC
GCTTCCCGAAGGGAGAAAGGCGGACAGGTATCCGGTAAGCGGCAGGGTCGGAACAGGAGAGCGCACGAGG
GAGCTTCCAGGGGGAAACGCCTGGTATCTTTATAGTCCTGTCGGGTTTCGCCACCTCTGACTTGAGCGTC
GATTTTTGTGATGCTCGTCAGGGGGGCGGAGCCTGTGGAAAAACGCCAGCAACGCGGCCTTTTTACGGTT
CCTGGCCTTTTGCTGGCCTTTTGCTCACATGTTCTTTCCTGCGTTATCCCCTGATTCTGTGGATAACCGT
ATTACCGCCTTTGAGTGAGCTGATACCGCTCGCCGCAGCCGAACGACCGAGCGCAGCGAGTCAGTGAGCG
AGGAAGCCTGCATAACGCGAAGTAATCTTTTCGGTTTTAAAGAAAAAGGGCAGGGTGGTGACACCTTGCC
CTTTTTTGCCGGACTGCAGCTAATGAGACGGCATGGGTCTCTGTACGTTAATAACGGTAACGGAGCAAAC
AATATAAATAAATACACCACTCGATATATAATAAATCATCAACATGAATATTGCGCCCGGCCGGGCACCA
GCAATAACCCAAGCGAGGCCCCGCGGCGCGCCATCGAATGGTGCAAAACCTTTCGCGGTATGGCATGATA
GCGCCCGGAAGAGAGTCAATTCATGGGGGTTGAATATGGAACTGCGTGACCTTGATTTAAACCTGCTGGT
GGTGTTCAACCAGTTGCTGGTCGACAGACGCGTCTCTGTCACTGCGGAGAACCTGGGCCTGACCCAGCCT
GCCGTGAGCAATGCGCTGAAACGCCTGCGCACCTCGCTACAGGACCCACTCTTCGTGCGCACACATCAGG
GAATGGAACCCACACCCTATGCCGCGCATCTGGCCATGCACGCACTGCGCAACGCCCTACAGCACCATGA
AAGCTTCGATCCGCTGACCAGCGAGCGTACCTTCACCCTGGCCATGACCGACATTGGCGAGATCTACTTC
ATGCCGCGGCTGATGGATGCGCTGGCTCACCAGGCCCCCAATTGCGTGATCAGTACGGTGCGCGACAGTT
CGATGAGCCTGATGCAGGCCTTGCAGAACGGAACCGTGGACTTGGCCGTGGGCCTGCTTCCCAATCTGCA
AACTGGCTTCTTTCAGCGCCGGCTGCTCCAGAATCACTACGTGTGCCTATGTCGCAAGGACCATCCAGTC
ACCCGCGAACCCCTGACTCTGGAGCGCTTCTGTTCCTACGGCCACGTGCGTGTCATCGCCGCTGGCACCG
GCCACGGCGAGGTGGACACGTACATGACACGGGTCGGCATCCGGCGCGACATCCGTCTGGAAGTGCCGCA
CTTCGCCGCCGTTGGCCACATCCTCCAGCGCACCGATCTGCTCGCCACTGTGCCGATATGTTTAGCCGAC
TGCTGCGTAGAGCCCTTCGGCCTAAGCGCCTTGCCGCACCCAGTCGTCTTGCCTGAAATAGCCATCAACA
TGTTCTGGCATGCGAAGTACCACAAGGACCTAGCCAATATTTGGTTGCGGCAACTGATGTTTGACCTGTT
TACGGATTGAGATACAATTAAAGGCTCCTTTTGGAGCCTTTTTTTTTGGAATAGTGAGACCTCTGCCTCG
TGATACGCCTATTTTTATAGGTTAATGTCATGATAATAATGGTTTCTTAGACGTCAGGTGGCACTCGAGT
TGATCGGGCACGTAAGAGGTTCCAACTTTCACCATAATGAAATAAGATCACTACCGGGCGTATTTTTTGA
GTTATCGAGATTTTCAGGAGCTAAGGAAGCTAAAATGGAGAAAAAAATCACTGGATATACCACCGTTGAT
ATATCCCAATGGCATCGTAAAGAACATTTTGAGGCATTTCAGTCAGTTGCTCAATGTACCTATAACCAGA
CCGTTCAGCTGGATATTACGGCCTTTTTAAAGACCGTAAAGAAAAATAAGCACAAGTTTTATCCGGCCTT
TATTCACATTCTTGCCCGCCTGATGAATGCTCATCCGGAATTTCGTATGGCAATGAAAGACGGTGAGCTG
GTGATATGGGATAGTGTTCACCCTTGTTACACCGTTTTCCATGAGCAAACTGAAACGTTTTCATCGCTCT
GGAGTGAATACCACGACGATTTCCGGCAGTTTCTACACATATATTCGCAAGATGTGGCGTGTTACGGTGA
AAACCTGGCCTATTTCCCTAAAGGGTTTATTGAGAATATGTTTTTCGTGTCAGCCAATCCCTGGGTGAGT
TTCACCAGTTTTGATTTAAACGTGGCCAATATGGACAACTTCTTCGCCCCCGTTTTCACCATGGGCAAAT
ATTATACGCAAGGCGACAAGGTGCTGATGCCGCTGGCGATTCAGGTTCATCATGCCGTTTGTGATGGCTT
CCATGTCGGCAGAATGCTTAATGAATTACAACAGTACTGCGATGAGTGGCAGGGCGGGGCGTAATTTGA
Features (pLannotate 1.2.2; 8 found; start..end, strand, type, name):
     16..110     +  terminator     lambda t0 terminator: transcription terminator from phage lambda
    293..881     +  rep_origin     ori: high-copy-number ColE1/pMB1/pBR322/pUC origin of replication
   1076..1133    -  terminator     his operon terminator: This putative transcriptin terminator from the E. coli his operon has a 2-bp deletion introduced during synthesis. Its efficiency has not been determined.
   1291..1353    +  promoter       lacIq promoter (fragment): lacI (mutant); In the lacIq allele, a single base change in the promoter boosts expression of the lacI gene about 10-fold.
   1366..2247    +  CDS            nahR: NAHR_PSEPU - Protein inferred from homology: Swiss-Prot protein existence level 3. Regulates the expression of the naphthalene (nahA-F) and salicylate (nahG-M) metabolism genes. From Pseudomonas putida (Arthrobacter siderocapsulatus).
   2251..2290    +  terminator     fd terminator: central terminator from bacteriophage fd (Otsuka and Kunisawa, 1982)
   2387..2484    +  promoter       cat promoter: promoter of the E. coli cat gene encoding chloramphenicol acetyltransferase
   2485..3141    +  CDS            cat: CAT_ECOLX - Experimental evidence at protein level: Swiss-Prot protein existence level 1. This enzyme is an effector of chloramphenicol resistance in bacteria. From Escherichia coli. This protein is used as a marker in many commonly used cloning vectors, such as pACYC184.
