[The description below was written by a language model from this plasmid's Addgene catalogue record and pLannotate feature annotations shown in this document.]
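Description:
pBP-P_nahR-PSalTTC is a small bacterial part plasmid of about 3.2 kb built on the iGEM pSB1C3 backbone. It is catalogued as a "Type 0 promoter part", meaning a storage vector that holds a reusable promoter module for hierarchical or modular assembly rather than a finished expression construct. It replicates in E. coli from a high-copy ColE1/pUC-type origin. Selection is with chloramphenicol, through a cat (chloramphenicol acetyltransferase) gene driven by its native cat promoter and followed by the phage lambda t0 terminator.

The synthetic insert, introduced by Gibson cloning, is a self-contained sodium salicylate-inducible regulatory module. It carries the nahR coding sequence, which encodes the Pseudomonas putida regulator of the naphthalene and salicylate catabolic genes. The catalogue entry calls nahR a repressor. The gene sits downstream of a fragment of the lacIq promoter, which presumably provides constitutive expression, and it ends at the bacteriophage fd terminator. The cognate PSalTTC promoter named in the record is not annotated in the feature tables. It probably lies in the unannotated stretch upstream of the lacIq fragment, where it would read divergently from nahR, but the record does not confirm this. A his operon terminator lies between that region and the origin. No downstream reporter or gene of interest is present, so the module is meant to be joined to a coding part, placing that gene under salicylate control.

Two sequence records are supplied, at 3,167 and 3,149 nt. They show the same eight features in opposite orientations. They differ slightly in total length and in the annotated extent of nahR.
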