Addgene plasmid #204074: pBP-P_nahR-PSalTTC
Purpose: Type 0 promoter part
Depositing lab: Mikhail Shapiro. Depositing organization: California Institute of Technology.
Backbone
  Vector backbone: pSB1C3
  Backbone manufacturer: iGEM
  Vector type: Bacterial Expression
Growth in bacteria
  Bacterial resistance: Chloramphenicol, 25 μg/mL
  Growth temperature: 37°C
  Growth strain: NEB Stable
  Copy number: High Copy
Gene/Insert
  Gene/Insert name: nahR repressor and PSalTTC sodium salicylate-inducible promoter
  Species: Synthetic
  Mutation: None
  Cloning method: Gibson Cloning
Terms and licenses: Academic/Nonprofit Terms; Industry Terms: Not Available to Industry
How to cite: pBP-P_nahR-PSalTTC was a gift from Mikhail Shapiro (Addgene plasmid # 204074 ; http://n2t.net/addgene:204074 ; RRID:Addgene_204074)
